>Addgene plasmid #196706 | AP-APP | addgene full sequence | sequence record 386447 | Addgene NGS Result
AACAAAATATTAACGCTTACAATTTCCATTCGCCATTCAGGCTGCGCAACTGTTGGGAAGGGCGATCGGT
GCGGGCCTCTTCGCTATTACGCCAGCTGGCGAAAGGGGGATGTGCTGCAAGGCGATTAAGTTGGGTAACG
CCAGGGTTTTCCCAGTCACGACGTTGTAAAACGACGGCCAGTGCCAAGCTGATCTATACATTGAATCAAT
ATTGGCAATTAGCCATATTAGTCATTGGTTATATAGCATAAATCAATATTGGCTATTGGCCATTGCATAC
GTTGTATCTATATCATAATATGTACATTTATATTGGCTCATGTCCAATATGACCGCCATGTTGACATTGA
TTATTGACTAGTTATTAATAGTAATCAATTACGGGGTCATTAGTTCATAGCCCATATATGGAGTTCCGCG
TTACATAACTTACGGTAAATGGCCCGCCTGGCTGACCGCCCAACGACCCCCGCCCATTGACGTCAATAAT
GACGTATGTTCCCATAGTAACGCCAATAGGGACTTTCCATTGACGTCAATGGGTGGAGTATTTACGGTAA
ACTGCCCACTTGGCAGTACATCAAGTGTATCATATGCCAAGTCCGCCCCCTATTGACGTCAATGACGGTA
AATGGCCCGCCTGGCATTATGCCCAGTACATGACCTTACGGGACTTTCCTACTTGGCAGTACATCTACGT
ATTAGTCATCGCTATTACCATGGTGATGCGGTTTTGGCAGTACACCAATGGGCGTGGATAGCGGTTTGAC
TCACGGGGATTTCCAAGTCTCCACCCCATTGACGTCAATGGGAGTTTGTTTTGGCACCAAAATCAACGGG
ACTTTCCAAAATGTCGTAATAACCCCGCCCCGTTGACGCAAATGGGCGGTAGGCGTGTACGGTGGGAGGT
CTATATAAGCAGAGCTCGTTTAGTGAACCGTCAGAATTTTGTAATACGACTCACTATAGGGCGGCCGGGA
ATTCGTCGACTGGATCCGGTACCGAGGAGATCTGCCGCCGCGATCGCCATGCTGCCCGGTTTGGCACTGC
TCCTGCTGGCCGCCTGGACGGCTCGGGCGGCTAGCGAGGGCCTGAACGATATCTTCGAGGCCCAGAAGAT
CGAGTGGCACGAGAGTGGCGCGCCTCTGGAGGTACCC
[315 nt withheld, positions 1158-1472]
CTTCTCGTTCCTGACAAGTGCAAATTCTTACACCAGGAGAGGATGGATGTTTGCGAAACTCATCTTCACT
GGCACACCGTCGCCAAAGAGACATGCAGTGAGAAGAGTACCAACTTGCATGACTACGGCATGTTGCTGCC
CTGCGGAATTGACAAGTTCCGAGGGGTAGAGTTTGTGTGTTGCCCACTGGCTGAAGAAAGTGACAATGTG
GATTCTGCTGATGCGGAGGAGGATGACTCGGATGTCTGGTGGGGCGGAGCAGACACAGACTATGCAGATG
GGAGTGAAGACAAAGTAGTAGAAGTAGCAGAGGAGGAAGAAGTGGCTGAGGTGGAAGAAGAAGAAGCCGA
TGATGACGAGGACGATGAGGATGGTGATGAGGTAGAGGAAGAGGCTGAGGAACCCTACGAAGAAGCCACA
GAGAGAACCACCAGCATTGCCACCACCACCACCACCACCACAGAGTCTGTGGAAGAGGTGGTTCGAGTTC
CTACAACAGCAGCCAGTACCCCTGATGCCGTTGACAAGTATCTCGAGACACCTGGGGATGAGAATGAA
[540 nt withheld, positions 2031-2570]
AAAGAGCAAAACTATTCAGATGACGTCTTGGCCAACATGATTAGTGAACCAAGGATCAGTTACGGAAACG
ATGCTCTCATGCCATCTTTGACCGAAACGAAAACCACCGTGGAGCTCCTTCCCGTGAATGGAGAGTTCAG
CCTGGACGATCTCCAGCCGTGGCATTCTTTTGGGGCTGACTCTGTGCCAGCCAACACAGAAAACGAAGTT
GAGCCTGTTGATGCCCGCCCTGCTGCCGACCGAGGACTGACCACTCGACCAGGTTCTGGGTTGACAAATA
TCAAGACGGAGGAGATCTCTGAAGTGAAGATG
[126 nt withheld, positions 2883-3008]
ACAGTGATCGTCATCACCTTGGTGATGCTGAAGAAGAAACAGTACACATCCATTCATCATGGTGTGGTGG
AGGTTGACGCCGCTGTCACCCCAGAGGAGCGCCACCTGTCCAAGATGCAGCAGAACGGCTACGAAAATCC
AACCTACAAGTTCTTTGAGCAGATGCAGAACACGCGTACGCGGCCGCTCGAGTATCCGTACGACGTACCA
GACTACGCATAACCGCGGTCATAGCTGTTTCCTGAACAGATCCCGGGTGGCATCCCTGTGACCCCTCCCC
AGTGCCTCTCCTGGCCCTGGAAGTTGCCACTCCAGTGCCCACCAGCCTTGTCCTAATAAAATTAAGTTGC
ATCATTTTGTCTGACTAGGTGTCCTTCTATAATATTATGGGGTGGAGGGGGGTGGTATGGAGCAAGGGGC
AAGTTGGGAAGACAACCTGTAGGGCCTGCGGGGTCTATTGGGAACCAAGCTGGAGTGCAGTGGCACAATC
TTGGCTCACTGCAATCTCCGCCTCCTGGGTTCAAGCGATTCTCCTGCCTCAGCCTCCCGAGTTGTTGGGA
TTCCAGGCATGCATGACCAGGCTCAGCTAATTTTTGTTTTTTTGGTAGAGACGGGGTTTCACCATATTGG
CCAGGCTGGTCTCCAACTCCTAATCTCAGGTGATCTACCCACCTTGGCCTCCCAAATTGCTGGGATTACA
GGCGTGAACCACTGCTCCCTTCCCTGTCCTTCTGATTTTAAAATAACTATACCAGCAGGAGGACGTCCAG
ACACAGCATAGGCTACCTGGCCATGCCCAACCGGTGGGACATTTGAGTTGCTTGCTTGGCACTGTCCTCT
CATGCGTTGGGTCCACTCAGTAGATGCCTGTTGAATTGGGTACGCGGCCAGCTTGGCTGTGGAATGTGTG
TCAGTTAGGGTGTGGAAAGTCCCCAGGCTCCCCAGCAGGCAGAAGTATGCAAAGCATGCATCTCAATTAG
TCAGCAACCAGGTGTGGAAAGTCCCCAGGCTCCCCAGCAGGCAGAAGTATGCAAAGCATGCATCTCAATT
AGTCAGCAACCATAGTCCCGCCCCTAACTCCGCCCATCCCGCCCCTAACTCCGCCCAGTTCCGCCCATTC
TCCGCCCCATGGCTGACTAATTTTTTTTATTTATGCAGAGGCCGAGGCCGCCTCGGCCTCTGAGCTATTC
CAGAAGTAGTGAGGAGGCTTTTTTGGAGGCCTAGGCTTTTGCAAAAAGCTCCCGGGAGCTTGTATATCCA
TTTTCGGATCTGATCAAGAGACAGGATGAGGATCGTTTCGCATGATTGAACAAGATGGATTGCACGCAGG
TTCTCCGGCCGCTTGGGTGGAGAGGCTATTCGGCTATGACTGGGCACAACAGACAATCGGCTGCTCTGAT
GCCGCCGTGTTCCGGCTGTCAGCGCAGGGGCGCCCGGTTCTTTTTGTCAAGACCGACCTGTCCGGTGCCC
TGAATGAACTGCAGGACGAGGCAGCGCGGCTATCGTGGCTGGCCACGACGGGCGTTCCTTGCGCAGCTGT
GCTCGACGTTGTCACTGAAGCGGGAAGGGACTGGCTGCTATTGGGCGAAGTGCCGGGGCAGGATCTCCTG
TCATCTCACCTTGCTCCTGCCGAGAAAGTATCCATCATGGCTGATGCAATGCGGCGGCTGCATACGCTTG
ATCCGGCTACCTGCCCATTCGACCACCAAGCGAAACATCGCATCGAGCGAGCACGTACTCGGATGGAAGC
CGGTCTTGTCGATCAGGATGATCTGGACGAAGAGCATCAGGGGCTCGCGCCAGCCGAACTGTTCGCCAGG
CTCAAGGCGCGCATGCCCGACGGCGAGGATCTCGTCGTGACCCATGGCGATGCCTGCTTGCCGAATATCA
TGGTGGAAAATGGCCGCTTTTCTGGATTCATCGACTGTGGCCGGCTGGGTGTGGCCGACCGCTATCAGGA
CATAGCGTTGGCTACCCGTGATATTGCTGAAGAGCTTGGCGGCGAATGGGCTGACCGCTTCCTCGTGCTT
TACGGTATCGCCGCTCCCGATTCGCAGCGCATCGCCTTCTATCGCCTTCTTGACGAGTTCTTCTGAGCGG
GACTCTGGGGTTCGAAATGACCGACCAAGCGACGCCCAACCTGCCATCACGAGATTTCGATTCCACCGCC
GCCTTCTATGAAAGGTTGGGCTTCGGAATCGTTTTCCGGGACGCCGGCTGGATGATCCTCCAGCGCGGGG
ATCTCATGCTGGAGTTCTTCGCCCACCCCAACTTGTTTATTGCAGCTTATAATGGTTACAAATAAAGCAA
TAGCATCACAAATTTCACAAATAAAGCATTTTTTTCACTGCATTCTAGTTGTGGTTTGTCCAAACTCATC
AATGTATCTTATCATGTCTGTATACCGTCGACCTCTAGCTAGAGCTTGGCGTAATCATGGTCATAGCTGT
TTCCTGTGTGAAATTGTTATCCGCTCACAATTCCACACAACATACGAGCCGGAAGCATAAAGTGTAAAGC
CTGGGGTGCCTAATGAGTGAGCTAACTCACATTAATTGCGTTGCGCTCACTGCCCGCTTTCCAGTCGGGA
AACCTGTCGTGCCAGCTGCATTAATGAATCGGCCAACGCGCGGGGAGAGGCGGTTTGCGTATTGGGCGCT
CTTCCGCTTCCTCGCTCACTGACTCGCTGCGCTCGGTCGTTCGGCTGCGGCGAGCGGTATCAGCTCACTC
AAAGGCGGTAATACGGTTATCCACAGAATCAGGGGATAACGCAGGAAAGAACATGTGAGCAAAAGGCCAG
CAAAAGGCCAGGAACCGTAAAAAGGCCGCGTTGCTGGCGTTTTTCCATAGGCTCCGCCCCCCTGACGAGC
ATCACAAAAATCGACGCTCAAGTCAGAGGTGGCGAAACCCGACAGGACTATAAAGATACCAGGCGTTTCC
CCCTGGAAGCTCCCTCGTGCGCTCTCCTGTTCCGACCCTGCCGCTTACCGGATACCTGTCCGCCTTTCTC
CCTTCGGGAAGCGTGGCGCTTTCTCATAGCTCACGCTGTAGGTATCTCAGTTCGGTGTAGGTCGTTCGCT
CCAAGCTGGGCTGTGTGCACGAACCCCCCGTTCAGCCCGACCGCTGCGCCTTATCCGGTAACTATCGTCT
TGAGTCCAACCCGGTAAGACACGACTTATCGCCACTGGCAGCAGCCACTGGTAACAGGATTAGCAGAGCG
AGGTATGTAGGCGGTGCTACAGAGTTCTTGAAGTGGTGGCCTAACTACGGCTACACTAGAAGAACAGTAT
TTGGTATCTGCGCTCTGCTGAAGCCAGTTACCTTCGGAAAAAGAGTTGGTAGCTCTTGATCCGGCAAACA
AACCACCGCTGGTAGCGGTGGTTTTTTTGTTTGCAAGCAGCAGATTACGCGCAGAAAAAAAGGATCTCAA
GAAGATCCTTTGATCTTTTCTACGGGGTCTGACGCTCAGTGGAACGAAAACTCACGTTAAGGGATTTTGG
TCATGAGATTATCAAAAAGGATCTTCACCTAGATCCTTTTAAATTAAAAATGAAGTTTTAAATCAATCTA
AAGTATATATGAGTAAACTTGGTCTGACAGTTACCAATGCTTAATCAGTGAGGCACCTATCTCAGCGATC
TGTCTATTTCGTTCATCCATAGTTGCCTGACTCCCCGTCGTGTAGATAACTACGATACGGGAGGGCTTAC
CATCTGGCCCCAGTGCTGCAATGATACCGCGAGACCCACGCTCACCGGCTCCAGATTTATCAGCAATAAA
CCAGCCAGCCGGAAGGGCCGAGCGCAGAAGTGGTCCTGCAACTTTATCCGCCTCCATCCAGTCTATTAAT
TGTTGCCGGGAAGCTAGAGTAAGTAGTTCGCCAGTTAATAGTTTGCGCAACGTTGTTGCCATTGCTACAG
GCATCGTGGTGTCACGCTCGTCGTTTGGTATGGCTTCATTCAGCTCCGGTTCCCAACGATCAAGGCGAGT
TACATGATCCCCCATGTTGTGCAAAAAAGCGGTTAGCTCCTTCGGTCCTCCGATCGTTGTCAGAAGTAAG
TTGGCCGCAGTGTTATCACTCATGGTTATGGCAGCACTGCATAATTCTCTTACTGTCATGCCATCCGTAA
GATGCTTTTCTGTGACTGGTGAGTACTCAACCAAGTCATTCTGAGAATAGTGTATGCGGCGACCGAGTTG
CTCTTGCCCGGCGTCAATACGGGATAATACCGCGCCACATAGCAGAACTTTAAAAGTGCTCATCATTGGA
AAACGTTCTTCGGGGCGAAAACTCTCAAGGATCTTACCGCTGTTGAGATCCAGTTCGATGTAACCCACTC
GTGCACCCAACTGATCTTCAGCATCTTTTACTTTCACCAGCGTTTCTGGGTGAGCAAAAACAGGAAGGCA
AAATGCCGCAAAAAAGGGAATAAGGGCGACACGGAAATGTTGAATACTCATACTCTTCCTTTTTCAATAT
TATTGAAGCATTTATCAGGGTTATTGTCTCATGAGCGGATACATATTTGAATGTATTTAGAAAAATAAAC
AAATAGGGGTTCCGCGCACATTTCCCCGAAAAGTGCCACCTG
[124 nt withheld, positions 7601-7724]
C
[91 nt withheld, positions 7726-7816]
A
[49 nt withheld, positions 7818-7866]
CCTTTGACGTTGGAGTCCACGTTCTTT
[37 nt withheld, positions 7894-7930]
ACCCTATCTCGGTCTATTCTTTTGATTTATAAGGGATTTTGCCGATTTCGGCCTATTGGTTAAAAAATGA
GCTGATTTAACAAAAATTTAACGCGAATTTT
Features (pLannotate 1.2.2; 19 found; start..end, strand, type, name):
      1..25      +  rep_origin     M13 ori (fragment): M13 bacteriophage origin of replication; arrow indicates direction of (+) strand synthesis
     29..183     -  CDS            lacZα (fragment): LacZα fragment of β-galactosidase; lacZ fragment
    343..722     +  enhancer       CMV enhancer: human cytomegalovirus immediate early enhancer
    724..923     +  promoter       CMV promoter: human cytomegalovirus (CMV) immediate early promoter
    952..970     +  promoter       T7 promoter: promoter for bacteriophage T7 RNA polymerase
   1029..3179    +  CDS            APP (fragment) (sequence partly withheld): A4_HUMAN - Also known as A4, AD1. Experimental evidence at protein level: Swiss-Prot protein existence level 1. N-APP binds TNFRSF21 triggering caspase activation and degeneration of both neuronal cell bodies (via caspase-3) and axons (via caspase-6). From Homo sapiens (Human).
   3263..3885    +  polyA_signal   hGH poly(A) signal: human growth hormone polyadenylation signal
   3914..4243    +  promoter       SV40 promoter: SV40 enhancer and early promoter
   4310..5101    +  CDS            neo: KKA2_KLEPN - Also known as kan, nptII. Experimental evidence at protein level: Swiss-Prot protein existence level 1. Resistance to kanamycin, neomycin, paromomycin, ribostamycin, butirosin and gentamicin B. From Klebsiella pneumoniae.
   5125..5283    +  CDS            ble (fragment): BLE_KLEPN - Experimental evidence at protein level: Swiss-Prot protein existence level 1. Binding protein with a strong affinity to the bleomycin family of antibiotics. Binds to CL990; an antimitotic-antibiotic compound. From Klebsiella pneumoniae.
   5278..5399    +  polyA_signal   SV40 poly(A) signal: SV40 polyadenylation signal
   5472..5488    -  protein_bind   lac operator: The lac repressor binds to the lac operator to inhibit transcription in E. coli. This inhibition can be relieved by adding lactose or isopropyl-β-D-thiogalactopyranoside (IPTG). lac repressor encoded by lacI
   5496..5526    -  promoter       lac promoter: promoter for the E. coli lac operon
   5541..5562    -  protein_bind   CAP binding site: CAP binding activates transcription in the presence of cAMP. E. coli catabolite activator protein
   5575..5667    -  CDS            lacI (fragment): lac repressor; lacI; The lac repressor binds to the lac operator to inhibit transcription in E. coli. This inhibition can be relieved by adding lactose or isopropyl-β-D-thiogalactopyranoside (IPTG).
   5850..6438    -  rep_origin     ori: high-copy-number ColE1/pMB1/pBR322/pUC origin of replication
   6609..7469    -  CDS            AmpR: β-lactamase; bla; confers resistance to ampicillin, carbenicillin, and related antibiotics
   7470..7574    -  promoter       AmpR promoter: bla
   7601..8029    +  rep_origin     f1 ori (sequence partly withheld): f1 bacteriophage origin of replication; arrow indicates direction of (+) strand synthesis
