[The description below was written by a language model from this plasmid's Addgene catalogue record and pLannotate feature annotations shown in this document.]
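Description:
AP-APP is a mammalian expression plasmid that produces the human amyloid precursor protein, 695-residue isoform (APP695), carrying a biotin acceptor peptide (AP/AviTag) at its N-terminus. The catalogue lists the backbone as pCMV6-Entry. In the annotated sequence, the APP coding region sits downstream of the human CMV immediate-early enhancer and promoter, with a T7 promoter between them, and is followed by the human growth hormone polyadenylation signal. The record also lists a C-terminal HA tag contributed by the backbone. Neither the AP tag nor the HA tag is annotated as a separate feature in the table, which calls only the APP-matching portion of the open reading frame.

A second cassette, consisting of the SV40 enhancer/early promoter, the neo (nptII) gene, a fragment of ble and the SV40 poly(A) signal, allows G418 selection of stably transfected mammalian cells. In E. coli the plasmid replicates from a high-copy ColE1/pUC-type origin and is selected with ampicillin through the bla gene. An f1 origin and remnants of lac elements (lacZα, lac promoter/operator and a lacI fragment) are also present. The sequenced record is 8,031 nt, somewhat shorter than the 8,720 bp total given in the catalogue fields.

The acceptor peptide is a short substrate for the biotin ligase BirA. Site-specific biotinylation of the N-terminal, extracellular part of APP lets streptavidin-conjugated probes label the protein at the cell surface. The stated purpose is single-molecule tracking and related measurements of APP in mammalian cells, and the associated study examined APP processing and plasma membrane mobility under cholesterol enrichment.
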