Addgene plasmid #196706: AP-APP
Purpose: Expresses APP695 with a biotin Acceptor Peptide tag at N-terminal for single molecule tracking and other measusers in mammalian cells
Depositing lab: Martino Calamai. Publication: APP and Bace1: Differential effect of cholesterol enrichment on processing and plasma membrane mobility. Capitini C, Bigi A, Parenti N, Emanuele M, Bianchi N, Cascella R, Cecchi C, Maggi L, Annunziato F, Pavone FS, Calamai M. iScience. 2023 Apr 11;26(5):106611. doi: 10.1016/j.isci.2023.106611. eCollection 2023 May 19. PubMed 37128606.
Backbone
  Vector backbone: pCMV6-Entry
  Backbone manufacturer: Origene
  Backbone size w/o insert (bp): 5800
  Total vector size (bp): 8720
  Vector type: Mammalian Expression
  Selectable markers: Neomycin (select with G418)
Growth in bacteria
  Bacterial resistance: Ampicillin, 100 μg/mL
  Growth temperature: 37°C
  Growth strain: DH5alpha
  Copy number: Unknown
Gene/Insert
  Gene/Insert name: Amyloid Precursor Protein 695 isoform (alt name: amyloid beta precursor protein, APP, APP695)
  Species: H. sapiens (human)
  Insert size (bp): 2900
  Entrez Gene: APP (a.k.a. AAA, ABETA, ABPP, AD1, APPI, CTFgamma, CVAP, PN-II, PN2, alpha-sAPP, preA4)
  Tag / fusion protein: AP, Avitag (N terminal on insert); HA (C terminal on backbone)
  Cloning method: Unknown
  Sequencing primers: 5′ GGACTTTCCAAAATGTCG; 3′ CCCACCAGCCTTGTCCTAAT
Terms and licenses: Academic/Nonprofit Terms; Industry Terms: Not Available to Industry
How to cite: AP-APP was a gift from Martino Calamai (Addgene plasmid # 196706 ; http://n2t.net/addgene:196706 ; RRID:Addgene_196706)
